Addgene plasmid #233393: XZ031 CMV-TO-CCR6-ADAR2dd(E488Q, T501A)
Purpose: CCR6-ADAR2dd(E488Q, T501A) with a short 4 amino acid linker and no V2 tail
Depositing lab: Xiaojing Gao. Depositing organization: Stanford University. Publication: Post-transcriptional modular synthetic receptors. Zhang X, Mille-Fragoso LS, Kaseniit KE, Lee AP, Zhang M, Call CC, Hu Y, Xie Y, Gao XJ. Nat Chem Biol. 2025 Mar 28. doi: 10.1038/s41589-025-01872-w. PubMed 40155716.
Backbone
  Vector backbone: FLP-IN
  Vector type: Mammalian Expression
Growth in bacteria
  Bacterial resistance: Ampicillin, 100 μg/mL
  Growth temperature: 37°C
  Growth strain: DH5alpha
  Copy number: High Copy
Gene/Insert
  Gene/Insert name: CCR6-ADAR2dd
  Species: Synthetic
  Mutation: E488Q, T501A on ADAR2dd
  Promoter: CMV
  Cloning method: Gibson Cloning
Terms and licenses: Academic/Nonprofit Terms; Industry Terms: Not Available to Industry
Depositor comments: https://benchling.com/s/seq-Cb2pE4RYqT4tAgrntE5j?m=slm-Dxgj6727cGxsvQJWulT2 for annotated sequence file. Please visit https://doi.org/10.1101/2024.05.03.592453 for bioRxiv preprint.
How to cite: XZ031 CMV-TO-CCR6-ADAR2dd(E488Q, T501A) was a gift from Xiaojing Gao (Addgene plasmid # 233393 ; http://n2t.net/addgene:233393 ; RRID:Addgene_233393)
