[The description below was written by a language model from this plasmid's Addgene catalogue record and pLannotate feature annotations shown in this document.]
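Description:
XZ031 CMV-TO-CCR6-ADAR2dd(E488Q, T501A) is a 7.6 kb mammalian expression plasmid built on a Flp-In backbone. It is propagated in E. coli at high copy from a ColE1/pUC-type origin under ampicillin selection (AmpR with its bla promoter). The backbone also carries an FRT site placed directly upstream of a hygromycin resistance coding sequence followed by an SV40 poly(A) signal. No intact promoter is annotated in front of HygR. This matches the usual Flp-In design, in which FLP-mediated recombination into a genomic FRT landing site is needed to activate hygromycin resistance, allowing selection of single-copy stable integrants. Transient transfection is equally possible. The short lac, lacI, ble, f1 ori and SV40 promoter fragments appear to be backbone remnants.

The payload is a synthetic fusion driven by the CMV enhancer and promoter. Immediately downstream are two short hits annotated as tet operator-containing fragments, which correspond to the "TO" in the name. This arrangement would make expression repressible by Tet repressor and inducible with tetracycline or doxycycline in TetR-expressing cells. The open reading frame begins with a partial FLAG-type epitope match and continues through human CCR6, the G protein-coupled receptor for the chemokine CCL20. CCR6 is joined through a four-amino-acid linker to the ADAR2 deaminase domain, and the cassette ends in a bGH poly(A) signal. The annotation tool matched the deaminase to the rat Adarb1 homologue, while the record lists the insert only as synthetic. It carries the E488Q and T501A mutations, the former widely known as a hyperactive A-to-I editing variant. According to the record, this version lacks the V2 tail. The associated publication concerns post-transcriptional modular synthetic receptors, so the construct probably serves as a design variant linking receptor activity to RNA editing.
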