Features (pLannotate 1.2.2; 24 found; start..end, strand, type, name):
    391..1599    +  CDS            Adarb1 (fragment): RED1_RAT - Also known as Red1. Experimental evidence at protein level: Swiss-Prot protein existence level 1. Catalyzes the hydrolytic deamination of adenosine to inosine in double-stranded RNA (dsRNA) referred to as A-to-I RNA editing. This may affect gene expression and function in a number of ways that include mRNA translation by changing codons and hence the amino acid sequence of proteins; pre-mRNA splicing by altering splice site recognition sequences; RNA stability by changing sequences involved in nuclease recognition; genetic stability in the case of RNA virus genomes by changing seque
   1712..1936    +  polyA_signal   bGH poly(A) signal: bovine growth hormone polyadenylation signal
   1952..1975    +  polyA_signal   bGH poly(A) signal (fragment): bovine growth hormone polyadenylation signal
   1979..2000    +  promoter       SV40 promoter (fragment): SV40 enhancer and early promoter
   2021..2254    +  rep_origin     f1 ori (fragment) (sequence partly withheld): f1 bacteriophage origin of replication; arrow indicates direction of (+) strand synthesis
   2259..2306    +  protein_bind   FRT: FLP-mediated recombination occurs in the 8-bp core sequence TCTAGAAA (Turan and Bode, 2011). FLP recombinase from the Saccharomyces cerevisiae 2μ plasmid
   2314..3336    +  CDS            HygR: aminoglycoside phosphotransferase from E. coli; aph(4)-Ia; confers resistance to hygromycin
   3346..3471    +  CDS            ble (fragment): BLE_KLEPN - Experimental evidence at protein level: Swiss-Prot protein existence level 1. Binding protein with a strong affinity to the bleomycin family of antibiotics. Binds to CL990; an antimitotic-antibiotic compound. From Klebsiella pneumoniae.
   3466..3587    +  polyA_signal   SV40 poly(A) signal: SV40 polyadenylation signal
   3660..3676    -  protein_bind   lac operator: The lac repressor binds to the lac operator to inhibit transcription in E. coli. This inhibition can be relieved by adding lactose or isopropyl-β-D-thiogalactopyranoside (IPTG). lac repressor encoded by lacI
   3684..3714    -  promoter       lac promoter: promoter for the E. coli lac operon
   3729..3750    -  protein_bind   CAP binding site: CAP binding activates transcription in the presence of cAMP. E. coli catabolite activator protein
   3763..3855    -  CDS            lacI (fragment): lac repressor; lacI; The lac repressor binds to the lac operator to inhibit transcription in E. coli. This inhibition can be relieved by adding lactose or isopropyl-β-D-thiogalactopyranoside (IPTG).
   4038..4626    -  rep_origin     ori: high-copy-number ColE1/pMB1/pBR322/pUC origin of replication
   4797..5657    -  CDS            AmpR: β-lactamase; bla; confers resistance to ampicillin, carbenicillin, and related antibiotics
   5658..5762    -  promoter       AmpR promoter: bla
   5821..5873    -  misc_feature   bom (fragment): basis of mobility region from pBR322
   6023..6402    +  enhancer       CMV enhancer: human cytomegalovirus immediate early enhancer
   6403..6606    +  promoter       CMV promoter: human cytomegalovirus (CMV) immediate early promoter
   6608..6627    +  promoter       PLtetO-1 promoter (fragment): modified phage lambda PL promoter with tet operator sites (Lutz and Bujard, 1997)
   6629..6648    +  promoter       PLtetO-1 promoter (fragment): modified phage lambda PL promoter with tet operator sites (Lutz and Bujard, 1997)
   6656..6689    +  promoter       TRE3GV promoter (fragment): 3rd-generation Tet-responsive promoter that can be activated by binding of Tet-On® 3G, optimized for retroviral and lentiviral vectors
   6827..6847    +  CDS            3xFLAG (fragment): three tandem FLAG® epitope tags
   6860..378     +  CDS            CCR6 (across the origin): CCR6_HUMAN - Also known as CKRL3, CMKBR6, GPR29, STRL22. Experimental evidence at protein level: Swiss-Prot protein existence level 1. Receptor for the C-C type chemokine CCL20 (PubMed:9169459). Binds to CCL20 and subsequently transduces a signal by increasing the intracellular calcium ion levels (PubMed:20068036). Although CCL20 is its major ligand it can also act as a receptor for non-chemokine ligands such as beta-defensins (PubMed:25585877). Binds to defensin DEFB1 leading to increase in intracellular calcium ions and cAMP levels. Its binding to DEFB1 is essential for the function of DEFB1
>Addgene plasmid #233393 | XZ031 CMV-TO-CCR6-ADAR2dd(E488Q, T501A) | addgene full sequence | sequence record 466405 | Addgene NGS Result
CGACACAAGGCCATCCGGGTAATCATCGCTGTTGTGCTGGTATTTCTGGCTTGCCAGATCCCTCATAATA
TGGTCCTTCTGGTAACGGCAGCCAACCTGGGCAAAATGAATCGCTCATGTCAGTCAGAAAAGCTTATCGG
GTACACCAAAACGGTTACGGAGGTTCTGGCGTTCCTGCATTGTTGCCTTAACCCTGTGCTGTACGCATTT
ATAGGTCAGAAGTTTCGAAACTACTTCCTGAAGATTCTCAAAGACCTCTGGTGTGTAAGAAGAAAGTATA
AAAGTAGTGGATTTTCATGCGCAGGACGCTACTCCGAAAACATTTCCAGACAGACCAGTGAGACGGCCGA
TAACGATAACGCCTCCTCCTTTACCATGGGTACCGGTGCTTTGCACTTGGATCAAACGCCATCTCGCCAG
CCTATTCCCAGTGAGGGTCTTCAGCTGCATTTACCGCAGGTTTTAGCTGACGCTGTCTCACGCCTGGTCC
TGGGTAAGTTTGGTGACCTGACCGACAACTTCTCCTCCCCTCACGCTCGCAGAAAAGTGCTGGCTGGAGT
CGTCATGACAACAGGCACAGATGTTAAAGATGCCAAGGTGATAAGTGTTTCTACAGGAACAAAATGTATT
AATGGTGAATACATGAGTGATCGTGGCCTTGCATTAAATGACTGCCATGCAGAAATAATATCTCGGAGAT
CCTTGCTCAGATTTCTTTATACACAACTTGAGCTTTACTTAAATAACAAAGATGATCAAAAAAGATCCAT
CTTTCAGAAATCAGAGCGAGGGGGGTTTAGGCTGAAGGAGAATGTCCAGTTTCATCTGTACATCAGCACC
TCTCCCTGTGGAGATGCCAGAATCTTCTCACCACATGAGCCAATCCTGGAAGAACCAGCAGATAGACACC
CAAATCGTAAAGCAAGAGGACAGCTACGGACCAAAATAGAGTCTGGTCAGGGGACGATTCCAGTGCGCTC
CAATGCGAGCATCCAAGCGTGGGACGGGGTGCTGCAAGGGGAGCGGCTGCTCACCATGTCCTGCAGTGAC
AAGATTGCACGCTGGAACGTGGTGGGCATCCAGGGATCCCTGCTCAGCATTTTCGTGGAGCCCATTTACT
TCTCGAGCATCATCCTGGGCAGCCTTTACCACGGGGACCACCTTTCCAGGGCCATGTACCAGCGGATCTC
CAACATAGAGGACCTGCCACCTCTCTACACCCTCAACAAGCCTTTGCTCAGTGGCATCAGCAATGCAGAA
GCACGGCAGCCAGGGAAGGCCCCCAACTTCAGTGTCAACTGGACGGTAGGCGACTCCGCTATTGAGGTCA
TCAACGCCACGACTGGGAAGGATGAGCTGGGCCGCGCGTCCCGCCTGTGTAAGCACGCGTTGTACTGTCG
CTGGATGCGTGTGCACGGCAAGGTTCCCTCCCACTTACTACGCTCCAAGATTACCAAACCCAACGTGTAC
CATGAGTCCAAGCTGGCGGCAAAGGAGTACCAGGCCGCCAAGGCGCGTCTGTTCACAGCCTTCATCAAGG
CGGGGCTGGGGGCCTGGGTGGAGAAGCCCACCGAGCAGGACCAGTTCTCACTCACGCCCTGAGCCGCTCG
AGGAGGGCCCGAACAAAAACTCATCTCAGAAGAGGATCTGAATAGCGCCGTCGACCATCATCATAATCAT
CATTGAGTTTAAACCCGCTGATCAGCCTCGACTGTGCCTTCTAGTTGCCAGCCATCTGTTGTTTGCCCCT
CCCCCGTGCCTTCCTTGACCCTGGAAGGTGCCACTCCCACTGTCCTTTCCTAATAAAATGAGGAAATTGC
ATCGCATTGTCTGAGTAGGTGTCATTCTATTCTGGGGGGTGGGGTGGGGCAGGACAGCAAGGGGGAGGAT
TGGGAAGACAATAGCAGGCATGCTGGGGATGCGGTGGGCTCTATGGAGATCTATCGATGTTCTGGGGATG
CGGTGGGCTCTATGGCTTCTGAGGCGGAAAGAACCAGCTGGGGCTCTAGGGGGTATCCCC
[124 nt withheld, positions 2021-2144]
C
[91 nt withheld, positions 2146-2236]
AGGGTGATGGTTCACGTACCTAGAAGTTCCTATTCCGAAGTTCCTATTCTCTAGAAAGTATAGGAACTTC
CTTGGCCAAAAAGCCTGAACTCACCGCGACGTCTGTCGAGAAGTTTCTGATCGAAAAGTTCGACAGCGTC
TCCGACCTGATGCAGCTCTCGGAGGGCGAAGAATCTCGTGCTTTCAGCTTCGATGTAGGAGGGCGTGGAT
ATGTCCTGCGGGTAAATAGCTGCGCCGATGGTTTCTACAAAGATCGTTATGTTTATCGGCACTTTGCATC
GGCCGCGCTCCCGATTCCGGAAGTGCTTGACATTGGGGAATTCAGCGAGAGCCTGACCTATTGCATCTCC
CGCCGTGCACAGGGTGTCACGTTGCAAGACCTGCCTGAAACCGAACTGCCCGCTGTTCTGCAGCCGGTCG
CGGAGGCCATGGATGCGATCGCTGCGGCCGATCTTAGCCAGACGAGCGGGTTCGGCCCATTCGGACCGCA
AGGAATCGGTCAATACACTACATGGCGTGATTTCATATGCGCGATTGCTGATCCCCATGTGTATCACTGG
CAAACTGTGATGGACGACACCGTCAGTGCGTCCGTCGCGCAGGCTCTCGATGAGCTGATGCTTTGGGCCG
AGGACTGCCCCGAAGTCCGGCACCTCGTGCACGCGGATTTCGGCTCCAACAATGTCCTGACGGACAATGG
CCGCATAACAGCGGTCATTGACTGGAGCGAGGCGATGTTCGGGGATTCCCAATACGAGGTCGCCAACATC
TTCTTCTGGAGGCCGTGGTTGGCTTGTATGGAGCAGCAGACGCGCTACTTCGAGCGGAGGCATCCGGAGC
TTGCAGGATCGCCGCGGCTCCGGGCGTATATGCTCCGCATTGGTCTTGACCAACTCTATCAGAGCTTGGT
TGACGGCAATTTCGATGATGCAGCTTGGGCGCAGGGTCGATGCGACGCAATCGTCCGATCCGGAGCCGGG
ACTGTCGGGCGTACACAAATCGCCCGCAGAAGCGCGGCCGTCTGGACCGATGGCTGTGTAGAAGTACTCG
CCGATAGTGGAAACCGACGCCCCAGCACTCGTCCGAGGGCAAAGGAATAGCACGTACTACGAGATTTCGA
TTCCACCGCCGCCTTCTATGAAAGGTTGGGCTTCGGAATCGTTTTCCGGGACGCCGGCTGGATGATCCTC
CAGCGCGGGGATCTCATGCTGGAGTTCTTCGCCCACCCCAACTTGTTTATTGCAGCTTATAATGGTTACA
AATAAAGCAATAGCATCACAAATTTCACAAATAAAGCATTTTTTTCACTGCATTCTAGTTGTGGTTTGTC
CAAACTCATCAATGTATCTTATCATGTCTGTATACCGTCGACCTCTAGCTAGAGCTTGGCGTAATCATGG
TCATAGCTGTTTCCTGTGTGAAATTGTTATCCGCTCACAATTCCACACAACATACGAGCCGGAAGCATAA
AGTGTAAAGCCTGGGGTGCCTAATGAGTGAGCTAACTCACATTAATTGCGTTGCGCTCACTGCCCGCTTT
CCAGTCGGGAAACCTGTCGTGCCAGCTGCATTAATGAATCGGCCAACGCGCGGGGAGAGGCGGTTTGCGT
ATTGGGCGCTCTTCCGCTTCCTCGCTCACTGACTCGCTGCGCTCGGTCGTTCGGCTGCGGCGAGCGGTAT
CAGCTCACTCAAAGGCGGTAATACGGTTATCCACAGAATCAGGGGATAACGCAGGAAAGAACATGTGAGC
AAAAGGCCAGCAAAAGGCCAGGAACCGTAAAAAGGCCGCGTTGCTGGCGTTTTTCCATAGGCTCCGCCCC
CCTGACGAGCATCACAAAAATCGACGCTCAAGTCAGAGGTGGCGAAACCCGACAGGACTATAAAGATACC
AGGCGTTTCCCCCTGGAAGCTCCCTCGTGCGCTCTCCTGTTCCGACCCTGCCGCTTACCGGATACCTGTC
CGCCTTTCTCCCTTCGGGAAGCGTGGCGCTTTCTCATAGCTCACGCTGTAGGTATCTCAGTTCGGTGTAG
GTCGTTCGCTCCAAGCTGGGCTGTGTGCACGAACCCCCCGTTCAGCCCGACCGCTGCGCCTTATCCGGTA
ACTATCGTCTTGAGTCCAACCCGGTAAGACACGACTTATCGCCACTGGCAGCAGCCACTGGTAACAGGAT
TAGCAGAGCGAGGTATGTAGGCGGTGCTACAGAGTTCTTGAAGTGGTGGCCTAACTACGGCTACACTAGA
AGAACAGTATTTGGTATCTGCGCTCTGCTGAAGCCAGTTACCTTCGGAAAAAGAGTTGGTAGCTCTTGAT
CCGGCAAACAAACCACCGCTGGTAGCGGTGGTTTTTTTGTTTGCAAGCAGCAGATTACGCGCAGAAAAAA
AGGATCTCAAGAAGATCCTTTGATCTTTTCTACGGGGTCTGACGCTCAGTGGAACGAAAACTCACGTTAA
GGGATTTTGGTCATGAGATTATCAAAAAGGATCTTCACCTAGATCCTTTTAAATTAAAAATGAAGTTTTA
AATCAATCTAAAGTATATATGAGTAAACTTGGTCTGACAGTTACCAATGCTTAATCAGTGAGGCACCTAT
CTCAGCGATCTGTCTATTTCGTTCATCCATAGTTGCCTGACTCCCCGTCGTGTAGATAACTACGATACGG
GAGGGCTTACCATCTGGCCCCAGTGCTGCAATGATACCGCGAGACCCACGCTCACCGGCTCCAGATTTAT
CAGCAATAAACCAGCCAGCCGGAAGGGCCGAGCGCAGAAGTGGTCCTGCAACTTTATCCGCCTCCATCCA
GTCTATTAATTGTTGCCGGGAAGCTAGAGTAAGTAGTTCGCCAGTTAATAGTTTGCGCAACGTTGTTGCC
ATTGCTACAGGCATCGTGGTGTCACGCTCGTCGTTTGGTATGGCTTCATTCAGCTCCGGTTCCCAACGAT
CAAGGCGAGTTACATGATCCCCCATGTTGTGCAAAAAAGCGGTTAGCTCCTTCGGTCCTCCGATCGTTGT
CAGAAGTAAGTTGGCCGCAGTGTTATCACTCATGGTTATGGCAGCACTGCATAATTCTCTTACTGTCATG
CCATCCGTAAGATGCTTTTCTGTGACTGGTGAGTACTCAACCAAGTCATTCTGAGAATAGTGTATGCGGC
GACCGAGTTGCTCTTGCCCGGCGTCAATACGGGATAATACCGCGCCACATAGCAGAACTTTAAAAGTGCT
CATCATTGGAAAACGTTCTTCGGGGCGAAAACTCTCAAGGATCTTACCGCTGTTGAGATCCAGTTCGATG
TAACCCACTCGTGCACCCAACTGATCTTCAGCATCTTTTACTTTCACCAGCGTTTCTGGGTGAGCAAAAA
CAGGAAGGCAAAATGCCGCAAAAAAGGGAATAAGGGCGACACGGAAATGTTGAATACTCATACTCTTCCT
TTTTCAATATTATTGAAGCATTTATCAGGGTTATTGTCTCATGAGCGGATACATATTTGAATGTATTTAG
AAAAATAAACAAATAGGGGTTCCGCGCACATTTCCCCGAAAAGTGCCACCTGACGTCGACGGATCGGGAG
ATCTCCCGATCCCCTATGGTGCACTCTCAGTACAATCTGCTCTGATGCCGCATAGTTAAGCCAGTATCTG
CTCCCTGCTTGTGTGTTGGAGGTCGCTGAGTAGTGCGCGAGCAAAATTTAAGCTACAACAAGGCAAGGCT
TGACCGACAATTGCATGAAGAATCTGCTTAGGGTTAGGCGTTTTGCGCTGCTTCGTACGGGCCAGATATA
CGCGTTGACATTGATTATTGACTAGTTATTAATAGTAATCAATTACGGGGTCATTAGTTCATAGCCCATA
TATGGAGTTCCGCGTTACATAACTTACGGTAAATGGCCCGCCTGGCTGACCGCCCAACGACCCCCGCCCA
TTGACGTCAATAATGACGTATGTTCCCATAGTAACGCCAATAGGGACTTTCCATTGACGTCAATGGGTGG
AGTATTTACGGTAAACTGCCCACTTGGCAGTACATCAAGTGTATCATATGCCAAGTACGCCCCCTATTGA
CGTCAATGACGGTAAATGGCCCGCCTGGCATTATGCCCAGTACATGACCTTATGGGACTTTCCTACTTGG
CAGTACATCTACGTATTAGTCATCGCTATTACCATGGTGATGCGGTTTTGGCAGTACATCAATGGGCGTG
GATAGCGGTTTGACTCACGGGGATTTCCAAGTCTCCACCCCATTGACGTCAATGGGAGTTTGTTTTGGCA
CCAAAATCAACGGGACTTTCCAAAATGTCGTAACAACTCCGCCCCATTGACGCAAATGGGCGGTAGGCGT
GTACGGTGGGAGGTCTATATAAGCAGAGCTCTCCCTATCAGTGATAGAGATCTCCCTATCAGTGATAGAG
ATCGTCGACGAGCTCGTTTAGTGAACCGTCAGATCGCCTGGAGACGCCATCCACGCTGTTTTGACCTCCA
TAGAAGACACCGGGACCGATCCAGCCTCCGGACTCTAGCGTTTAAACTTAAGCTTCGCCACCATGAAGAC
GATCATCGCCCTGAGCTACATCTTCTGCCTGGTATTCGCCGACTACAAGGACGATGATGACGCCAGCATC
GATATGAGCGGAGAGAGCATGAACTTCAGTGATGTGTTCGATTCCAGTGAGGACTACTTCGTGTCCGTCA
ATACATCCTACTACAGCGTAGATTCTGAGATGCTGCTTTGCTCCCTGCAGGAGGTGCGCCAGTTCTCCCG
ACTCTTCGTTCCCATCGCGTATTCACTCATCTGCGTCTTTGGCCTCCTGGGGAATATCTTGGTAGTCATC
ACATTTGCTTTTTATAAAAAGGCCAGATCCATGACAGACGTCTACCTGCTTAATATGGCCATTGCAGACA
TCCTGTTCGTCCTGACGCTCCCATTCTGGGCTGTGAGTCACGCTACCGGGGCCTGGGTGTTCAGTAATGC
AACCTGCAAGCTGTTGAAGGGAATTTATGCCATCAACTTTAATTGCGGTATGCTGCTGCTGACTTGCATA
AGTATGGACAGATACATCGCCATAGTACAGGCAACAAAATCCTTCAGACTGAGGTCTCGAACGCTCCCTA
GGTCTAAAATCATTTGTCTTGTTGTATGGGGCTTGAGCGTGATTATTTCCAGCAGTACTTTCGTGTTTAA
CCAGAAGTACAACACGCAGGGCAGCGATGTGTGTGAGCCCAAGTACCAGACGGTATCTGAGCCTATCAGG
TGGAAGCTGTTGATGCTGGGTTTGGAATTGCTGTTCGGCTTTTTTATCCCACTCATGTTTATGATTTTTT
GTTATACCTTCATCGTGAAGACCCTGGTCCAGGCACAAAACTCTAAG
